LOCUS       Exported 5651 bp ds-DNA circular SYN 12-MAY-2021
DEFINITION  synthetic circular DNA
ACCESSION   .
VERSION     .
KEYWORDS    pCAG APX W41F dimeric (mito matrix)
SOURCE      synthetic DNA construct
  ORGANISM  synthetic DNA construct
REFERENCE   1 (bases 1 to 5651)
  AUTHORS   Martell JD, Deerinck TJ, Sancak Y, Poulos TL, Mootha VK, Sosinsky
            GE, Ellisman MH, Ting AY
  TITLE     Engineered ascorbate peroxidase as a genetically encoded reporter
            for electron microscopy.
  JOURNAL   Nat Biotechnol. 2012 Oct 21. doi: 10.1038/nbt.2375.
  PUBMED    23086203
REFERENCE   2 (bases 1 to 5651)
  AUTHORS   .
  TITLE     Direct Submission
  JOURNAL   Exported May 12, 2021 from SnapGene Server 1.1.58
            http://www.snapgene.com
FEATURES             Location/Qualifiers
     source          1..5651
                     /organism="synthetic DNA construct"
                     /mol_type="other DNA"
     enhancer        4..383
                     /label=CMV enhancer
                     /note="human cytomegalovirus immediate early enhancer"
     promoter        386..661
                     /label=chicken beta-actin promoter
     intron          662..1670
                     /label=chimeric intron
                     /note="chimera between introns from chicken beta-actin and
                     rabbit beta-globin"
     primer_bind     1594..1616
                     /label=pCAGGS-5
                     /note="Chimeric intron in CAG promoter, forward primer"
     primer_bind     1678..1697
                     /label=pCAG-F
                     /note="Rabbit beta-globin intron, for pCAG plasmids,
                     forward primer"
     CDS             2560..2583
                     /codon_start=1
                     /product="FLAG(R) epitope tag, followed by an enterokinase
                     cleavage site"
                     /label=FLAG
                     /translation="DYKDDDDK"
     primer_bind     complement(2675..2694)
                     /label=Bglob-pA-R
                     /note="Rabbit beta-globin polyA region, reverse primer"
     polyA_signal    2740..2795
                     /label=-beta-globin poly(A) signal
                     /note="rabbit beta-globin polyadenylation signal (Gil and
                     Proudfoot, 1987)"
     primer_bind     complement(2794..2813)
                     /label=rbglobpA-R
                     /note="Rabbit beta-globin polyA, reverse primer. Also
                     called rb-glob-pA-term-R"
     primer_bind     complement(3154..3170)
                     /label=M13 rev
                     /note="common sequencing primer, one of multiple similar
                     variants"
     primer_bind     complement(3154..3170)
                     /label=M13 Reverse
                     /note="In lacZ gene. Also called M13-rev"
     primer_bind     complement(3167..3189)
                     /label=M13/pUC Reverse
                     /note="In lacZ gene"
     protein_bind    3178..3194
                     /label=lac operator
                     /bound_moiety="lac repressor encoded by lacI"
                     /note="The lac repressor binds to the lac operator to
                     inhibit transcription in E. coli. This inhibition can be
                     relieved by adding lactose or
                     isopropyl-beta-D-thiogalactopyranoside (IPTG)."
     promoter        complement(3202..3232)
                     /label=lac promoter
                     /note="promoter for the E. coli lac operon"
     protein_bind    3247..3268
                     /label=CAP binding site
                     /bound_moiety="E. coli catabolite activator protein"
                     /note="CAP binding activates transcription in the presence
                     of cAMP."
     promoter        3327..3522
                     /label=SV40 promoter
                     /note="SV40 early promoter"
     rep_origin      3373..3508
                     /label=SV40 ori
                     /note="SV40 origin of replication"
     primer_bind     3435..3454
                     /label=SV40pro-F
                     /note="SV40 promoter/origin, forward primer"
     polyA_signal    3528..3662
                     /label=SV40 poly(A) signal
                     /note="SV40 polyadenylation signal"
     primer_bind     complement(3565..3584)
                     /label=SV40pA-R
                     /note="SV40 polyA, reverse primer"
     primer_bind     3619..3638
                     /label=EBV-rev
                     /note="SV40 polyA terminator, reverse primer"
     primer_bind     complement(3730..3747)
                     /label=L4440
                     /note="L4440 vector, forward primer"
     rep_origin      complement(3901..4489)
                     /direction=LEFT
                     /label=ori
                     /note="high-copy-number ColE1/pMB1/pBR322/pUC origin of
                     replication"
     primer_bind     complement(3981..4000)
                     /label=pBR322ori-F
                     /note="pBR322 origin, forward primer"
     CDS             complement(4660..5520)
                     /codon_start=1
                     /gene="bla"
                     /product="beta-lactamase"
                     /label=AmpR
                     /note="confers resistance to ampicillin, carbenicillin, and
                     related antibiotics"
                     /translation="MSIQHFRVALIPFFAAFCLPVFAHPETLVKVKDAEDQLGARVGYI
                     ELDLNSGKILESFRPEERFPMMSTFKVLLCGAVLSRIDAGQEQLGRRIHYSQNDLVEYS
                     PVTEKHLTDGMTVRELCSAAITMSDNTAANLLLTTIGGPKELTAFLHNMGDHVTRLDRW
                     EPELNEAIPNDERDTTMPVAMATTLRKLLTGELLTLASRQQLIDWMEADKVAGPLLRSA
                     LPAGWFIADKSGAGERGSRGIIAALGPDGKPSRIVVIYTTGSQATMDERNRQIAEIGAS
                     LIKHW"
     primer_bind     5283..5302
                     /label=Amp-R
                     /note="Ampicillin resistance gene, reverse primer"
     promoter        complement(5521..5625)
                     /gene="bla"
                     /label=AmpR promoter
ORIGIN
        1 gtcgacattg attattgact agttattaat agtaatcaat tacggggtca ttagttcata
       61 gcccatatat ggagttccgc gttacataac ttacggtaaa tggcccgcct ggctgaccgc
      121 ccaacgaccc ccgcccattg acgtcaataa tgacgtatgt tcccatagta acgccaatag
      181 ggactttcca ttgacgtcaa tgggtggact atttacggta aactgcccac ttggcagtac
      241 atcaagtgta tcatatgcca agtacgcccc ctattgacgt caatgacggt aaatggcccg
      301 cctggcatta tgcccagtac atgaccttat gggactttcc tacttggcag tacatctacg
      361 tattagtcat cgctattacc atgggtcgag gtgagcccca cgttctgctt cactctcccc
      421 atctcccccc cctccccacc cccaattttg tatttattta ttttttaatt attttgtgca
      481 gcgatggggg cggggggggg gggggcgcgc gccaggcggg gcggggcggg gcgaggggcg
      541 gggcggggcg aggcggagag gtgcggcggc agccaatcag agcggcgcgc tccgaaagtt
      601 tccttttatg gcgaggcggc ggcggcggcg gccctataaa aagcgaagcg cgcggcgggc
      661 gggagtcgct gcgttgcctt cgccccgtgc cccgctccgc gccgcctcgc gccgcccgcc
      721 ccggctctga ctgaccgcgt tactcccaca ggtgagcggg cgggacggcc cttctcctcc
      781 gggctgtaat tagcgcttgg tttaatgacg gctcgtttct tttctgtggc tgcgtgaaag
      841 ccttaaaggg ctccgggagg gccctttgtg cgggggggag cggctcgggg ggtgcgtgcg
      901 tgtgtgtgtg cgtggggagc gccgcgtgcg gcccgcgctg cccggcggct gtgagcgctg
      961 cgggcgcggc gcggggcttt gtgcgctccg cgtgtgcgcg aggggagcgc ggccgggggc
     1021 ggtgccccgc ggtgcggggg ggctgcgagg ggaacaaagg ctgcgtgcgg ggtgtgtgcg
     1081 tgggggggtg agcagggggt gtgggcgcgg cggtcgggct gtaacccccc cctgcacccc
     1141 cctccccgag ttgctgagca cggcccggct tcgggtgcgg ggctccgtgc ggggcgtggc
     1201 gcggggctcg ccgtgccggg cggggggtgg cggcaggtgg gggtgccggg cggggcgggg
     1261 ccgcctcggg ccggggaggg ctcgggggag gggcgcggcg gccccggagc gccggcggct
     1321 gtcgaggcgc ggcgagccgc agccattgcc ttttatggta atcgtgcgag agggcgcagg
     1381 gacttccttt gtcccaaatc tggcggagcc gaaatctggg aggcgccgcc gcaccccctc
     1441 tagcgggcgc gggcgaagcg gtgcggcgcc ggcaggaagg aaatgggcgg ggagggcctt
     1501 cgtgcgtcgc cgcgccgccg tccccttctc catctccagc ctcggggctg ccgcaggggg
     1561 acggctgcct tcggggggga cggggcaggg cggggttcgg cttctggcgt gtgaccggcg
     1621 gctctagagc ctctgctaac catgttcatg ccttcttctt tttcctacag ctcctgggca
     1681 acgtgctggt tattgtgctg tctcatcatt ttggcaaaga attccgccac catgctggcc
     1741 acccgcgtgt tcagcctggt gggcaagcgc gccatcagca ccagcgtgtg cgtgcgcgcc
     1801 cacgctagca ggggaaagtc atacccaacc gtgagcccag attaccagaa ggctattgag
     1861 aaggcaaaaa ggaaactgag gggattcatc gcagaaaaga aatgcgcccc actgatcctg
     1921 cgactggctt tccacagcgc aggaacattt gactccaaga ccaaaacagg cggacccttt
     1981 gggactatca agcaccaggc tgaactggca catggggcca acaatggcct ggacattgct
     2041 gtgagactgc tggagccaat caaagaacag ttccccattg tctcctacgc agacttctac
     2101 cagctggccg gcgtggtcgc tgtggagatt accggcggcc ccgaggtccc tttccaccca
     2161 ggaagggagg acaaacctga accccctcca gaggggagac tgccagatgc taccaagggc
     2221 agcgaccatc tgcgggacgt gttcggaaaa gcaatggggc tgtctgacca ggatatcgtg
     2281 gccctgagtg gagggcacac cattggcgcc gctcataagg aacgctcagg cttcgaggga
     2341 ccctggacaa gcaaccctct gatcttcgac aattcctact ttactgaact gctgaccggc
     2401 gagaaggatg gactgctgca gctgccctct gacaaagccc tgctgacaga tagcgtgttc
     2461 aggcctctgg tcgaaaagta tgcagccgac gaggatgtgt tcttcgccga ctatgctgag
     2521 gcacacctga aactgtctga actgggattc gccgaggcag actacaagga tgacgacgat
     2581 aagtaatgag cggccgcact cctcaggtgc aggctgccta tcagaaggtg gtggctggtg
     2641 tggccaatgc cctggctcac aaataccact gagatctttt tccctctgcc aaaaattatg
     2701 gggacatcat gaagcccctt gagcatctga cttctggcta ataaaggaaa tttattttca
     2761 ttgcaatagt gtgttggaat tttttgtgtc tctcactcgg aaggacatat gggagggcaa
     2821 atcatttaaa acatcagaat gagtatttgg tttagagttt ggcaacatat gccatatgct
     2881 ggctgccatg aacaaaggtg gctataaaga ggtcatcagt atatgaaaca gccccctgct
     2941 gtccattcct tattccatag aaaagccttg acttgaggtt agattttttt tatattttgt
     3001 tttgtgttat ttttttcttt aacatcccta aaattttcct tacatgtttt actagccaga
     3061 tttttcctcc tctcctgact actcccagtc atagctgtcc ctcttctctt atgaagatcc
     3121 ctcgacctgc agcccaagct tggcgtaatc atggtcatag ctgtttcctg tgtgaaattg
     3181 ttatccgctc acaattccac acaacatacg agccggaagc ataaagtgta aagcctgggg
     3241 tgcctaatga gtgagctaac tcacattaat tgcgttgcgc tcactgcccg ctttccagtc
     3301 gggaaacctg tcgtgccagc ggatccgcat ctcaattagt cagcaaccat agtcccgccc
     3361 ctaactccgc ccatcccgcc cctaactccg cccagttccg cccattctcc gccccatggc
     3421 tgactaattt tttttattta tgcagaggcc gaggccgcct cggcctctga gctattccag
     3481 aagtagtgag gaggcttttt tggaggccta ggcttttgca aaaagctaac ttgtttattg
     3541 cagcttataa tggttacaaa taaagcaata gcatcacaaa tttcacaaat aaagcatttt
     3601 tttcactgca ttctagttgt ggtttgtcca aactcatcaa tgtatcttat catgtctgga
     3661 tccgctgcat taatgaatcg gccaacgcgc ggggagaggc ggtttgcgta ttgggcgctc
     3721 ttccgcttcc tcgctcactg actcgctgcg ctcggtcgtt cggctgcggc gagcggtatc
     3781 agctcactca aaggcggtaa tacggttatc cacagaatca ggggataacg caggaaagaa
     3841 catgtgagca aaaggccagc aaaaggccag gaaccgtaaa aaggccgcgt tgctggcgtt
     3901 tttccatagg ctccgccccc ctgacgagca tcacaaaaat cgacgctcaa gtcagaggtg
     3961 gcgaaacccg acaggactat aaagatacca ggcgtttccc cctggaagct ccctcgtgcg
     4021 ctctcctgtt ccgaccctgc cgcttaccgg atacctgtcc gcctttctcc cttcgggaag
     4081 cgtggcgctt tctcaatgct cacgctgtag gtatctcagt tcggtgtagg tcgttcgctc
     4141 caagctgggc tgtgtgcacg aaccccccgt tcagcccgac cgctgcgcct tatccggtaa
     4201 ctatcgtctt gagtccaacc cggtaagaca cgacttatcg ccactggcag cagccactgg
     4261 taacaggatt agcagagcga ggtatgtagg cggtgctaca gagttcttga agtggtggcc
     4321 taactacggc tacactagaa ggacagtatt tggtatctgc gctctgctga agccagttac
     4381 cttcggaaaa agagttggta gctcttgatc cggcaaacaa accaccgctg gtagcggtgg
     4441 tttttttgtt tgcaagcagc agattacgcg cagaaaaaaa ggatctcaag aagatccttt
     4501 gatcttttct acggggtctg acgctcagtg gaacgaaaac tcacgttaag ggattttggt
     4561 catgagatta tcaaaaagga tcttcaccta gatcctttta aattaaaaat gaagttttaa
     4621 atcaatctaa agtatatatg agtaaacttg gtctgacagt taccaatgct taatcagtga
     4681 ggcacctatc tcagcgatct gtctatttcg ttcatccata gttgcctgac tccccgtcgt
     4741 gtagataact acgatacggg agggcttacc atctggcccc agtgctgcaa tgataccgcg
     4801 agacccacgc tcaccggctc cagatttatc agcaataaac cagccagccg gaagggccga
     4861 gcgcagaagt ggtcctgcaa ctttatccgc ctccatccag tctattaatt gttgccggga
     4921 agctagagta agtagttcgc cagttaatag tttgcgcaac gttgttgcca ttgctacagg
     4981 catcgtggtg tcacgctcgt cgtttggtat ggcttcattc agctccggtt cccaacgatc
     5041 aaggcgagtt acatgatccc ccatgttgtg caaaaaagcg gttagctcct tcggtcctcc
     5101 gatcgttgtc agaagtaagt tggccgcagt gttatcactc atggttatgg cagcactgca
     5161 taattctctt actgtcatgc catccgtaag atgcttttct gtgactggtg agtactcaac
     5221 caagtcattc tgagaatagt gtatgcggcg accgagttgc tcttgcccgg cgtcaatacg
     5281 ggataatacc gcgccacata gcagaacttt aaaagtgctc atcattggaa aacgttcttc
     5341 ggggcgaaaa ctctcaagga tcttaccgct gttgagatcc agttcgatgt aacccactcg
     5401 tgcacccaac tgatcttcag catcttttac tttcaccagc gtttctgggt gagcaaaaac
     5461 aggaaggcaa aatgccgcaa aaaagggaat aagggcgaca cggaaatgtt gaatactcat
     5521 actcttcctt tttcaatatt attgaagcat ttatcagggt tattgtctca tgagcggata
     5581 catatttgaa tgtatttaga aaaataaaca aataggggtt ccgcgcacat ttccccgaaa
     5641 agtgccacct g
//
