[The description below was written by a language model from this plasmid's Addgene catalogue record and the feature table of its GenBank file.]
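Description:
pCAG APX W41F dimeric (mito matrix) is a 5.65 kb mammalian expression plasmid built on the pCAG backbone. It is propagated in E. coli through a high-copy ColE1/pUC-type origin and selected with ampicillin via the bla (AmpR) gene and its own promoter. The backbone also carries remnants of a lac promoter/operator region, plus an SV40 early promoter and origin followed directly by an SV40 polyadenylation signal. The SV40 origin can support episomal replication in cells that express large T antigen. No mammalian selection marker is annotated.

The payload is a mammalian codon-optimised, synthetic coding sequence for pea ascorbate peroxidase (APX) carrying the W41F mutation, in the dimeric form of the enzyme. It was cloned between EcoRI and NotI sites, both of which are retained. Expression is driven by the composite CAG promoter, annotated here as the CMV immediate-early enhancer, the chicken beta-actin promoter and a chimeric beta-actin/beta-globin intron. This combination gives strong, broadly active transcription, which is terminated by a rabbit beta-globin poly(A) signal. An N-terminal mitochondrial localisation peptide directs the protein to the mitochondrial matrix, and a C-terminal FLAG epitope allows immunodetection. The feature table annotates only the FLAG tag within the open reading frame, not the APX coding sequence or the targeting peptide, so those details come from the catalogue entry.

According to the associated publication, engineered APX serves as a genetically encoded reporter for electron microscopy. This construct therefore expresses the peroxidase tag specifically in the mitochondrial matrix of transfected mammalian cells.
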