Addgene plasmid #40307: pCAG APX W41F dimeric (mito matrix)
Depositing lab: Alice Ting. Depositing organization: Massachusetts Institute of Technology. Publication: Engineered ascorbate peroxidase as a genetically encoded reporter for electron microscopy. Martell JD, Deerinck TJ, Sancak Y, Poulos TL, Mootha VK, Sosinsky GE, Ellisman MH, Ting AY. Nat Biotechnol. 2012 Oct 21. doi: 10.1038/nbt.2375. PubMed 23086203.
Backbone
  Vector backbone: pCAG
  Backbone size w/o insert (bp): 4700
  Total vector size (bp): 5651
Growth in bacteria
  Bacterial resistance: Ampicillin, 100 μg/mL
  Growth temperature: 37°C
  Growth strain: XL1 Blue
  Copy number: Unknown
Gene/Insert
  Gene/Insert name: pea APX W41F (dimeric) (alt name: CAG promoter, expression in mitochondrial matrix)
  Species: Synthetic
  Insert size (bp): 747
  Mutation: W41F mutation.
  Promoter: CAG
  Tag / fusion protein: Flag (C terminal on insert)
  Cloning method: Restriction Enzyme; 5′ cloning site EcoRI (not destroyed); 3′ cloning site NotI (not destroyed)
  Sequencing primers: 5′ pCAG-F
Terms and licenses: Academic/Nonprofit Terms; Industry Terms: Not Available to Industry
Depositor comments: This plasmid is for expression of pea APX W41F (dimeric) in the mitochondrial matrix under the CAG promoter. In this construct, APX has a mitochondrial localization peptide (MLATRVFSLVGKRAISTSVCVRAH) fused to its N-terminus. The APX gene is mammalian codon optimized.
How to cite: pCAG APX W41F dimeric (mito matrix) was a gift from Alice Ting (Addgene plasmid # 40307 ; http://n2t.net/addgene:40307 ; RRID:Addgene_40307)
