>Addgene plasmid #40307 | pCAG APX W41F dimeric (mito matrix) | depositor partial sequence | sequence record 51839 | This is the sequence for the APX W41F (dimeric) insert only
GGAAAGTCATACCCAACCGTGAGCCCAGATTACCAGAAGGCTATTGAGAAGGCAAAAAGGAAACTGAGGG
GATTCATCGCAGAAAAGAAATGCGCCCCACTGATCCTGCGACTGGCTTTCCACAGCGCAGGAACATTTGA
CTCCAAGACCAAAACAGGCGGACCCTTTGGGACTATCAAGCACCAGGCTGAACTGGCACATGGGGCCAAC
AATGGCCTGGACATTGCTGTGAGACTGCTGGAGCCAATCAAAGAACAGTTCCCCATTGTCTCCTACGCAG
ACTTCTACCAGCTGGCCGGCGTGGTCGCTGTGGAGATTACCGGCGGCCCCGAGGTCCCTTTCCACCCAGG
AAGGGAGGACAAACCTGAACCCCCTCCAGAGGGGAGACTGCCAGATGCTACCAAGGGCAGCGACCATCTG
CGGGACGTGTTCGGAAAAGCAATGGGGCTGTCTGACCAGGATATCGTGGCCCTGAGTGGAGGGCACACCA
TTGGCGCCGCTCATAAGGAACGCTCAGGCTTCGAGGGACCCTGGACAAGCAACCCTCTGATCTTCGACAA
TTCCTACTTTACTGAACTGCTGACCGGCGAGAAGGATGGACTGCTGCAGCTGCCCTCTGACAAAGCCCTG
CTGACAGATAGCGTGTTCAGGCCTCTGGTCGAAAAGTATGCAGCCGACGAGGATGTGTTCTTCGCCGACT
ATGCTGAGGCACACCTGAAACTGTCTGAACTGGGATTCGCCGAGGCA
