>Addgene plasmid #40307 | pCAG APX W41F dimeric (mito matrix) | addgene partial sequence | sequence record 52741 | pCAG-F 5'-GCAACGTGCTGGTTATTGTG-3'
CCATGCTGGCCACCCGCGTGTTCAGCCTGGTGGGCAAGCGCGCCATCAGCACCAGCGTGTGCGTGCGCGC
CCACGCTAGCAGGGGAAAGTCATACCCAACCGTGAGCCCAGATTACCAGAAGGCTATTGAGAAGGCAAAA
AGGAAACTGAGGGGATTCATCGCAGAAAAGAAATGCGCCCCACTGATCCTGCGACTGGCTTTCCACAGCG
CAGGAACATTTGACTCCAAGACCAAAACAGGCGGACCCTTTGGGACTATCAAGCACCAGGCTGAACTGGC
ACATGGGGCCAACAATGGCCTGGACATTGCTGTGAGACTGCTGGAGCCAATCAAAGAACAGTTCCCCATT
GTCTCCTACGCAGACTTCTACCAGCTGGCCGGCGTGGTCGCTGTGGAGATTACCGGCGGCCCCGAGGTCC
CTTTCCACCCAGGAAGGGAGGACAAACCTGAACCCCCTCCAGAGGGGAGACTGCCAGATGCTACCAAGGG
CAGCGACCATCTGCGGGACGTGTTCGGAAAAGCAATGGGGCTGTCTGACCAGGATATCGTGGCCCTGAGT
GGAGGGCACACCATTGGCGCCGCTCATAAGGAACGCTCAGGCTTCGAGGGACCCTGGACAAGCAACCCTC
TGATCTTCGACAATTCCTACTTTACTGAACTGCTGACCGGCGAGAAGGATGGACTGCTGCAGCTGCCCTC
TGACAAAGCCCTGCTGACAGATAGCGTGTTCAGGCCTCTGGTCGAAAAGTATGCAGCCGACGAGGATGTG
TTCTTCGCCGACTATGCTGAGGCACACCTGAAACTGTCTGAACTGGGATTCGCCGAGGCAGACTACAAGG
ATGACGACGATAAGTAATGAGCGGCCGCACTCCTCAGGTGCAGGCTGCCTATC
