>Addgene plasmid #40307 | pCAG APX W41F dimeric (mito matrix) | addgene partial sequence | sequence record 53785 | rb_glob_PA_term-R 5'-CCCATATGTCCTTCCGAGTG-3'
AAAATAAATTTCCTTTATTAGCCAGAAGTCAGATGCTCAAGGGGCTTCATGATGTCCCCATAATTTTTGG
CAGAGGGAAAAAGATCTCAGTGGTATTTGTGAGCCAGGGCATTGGCCACACCAGCCACCACCTTCTGATA
GGCAGCCTGCACCTGAGGAGTGCGGCCGCTCATTACTTATCGTCGTCATCCTTGTAGTCTGCCTCGGCGA
ATCCCAGTTCAGACAGTTTCAGGTGTGCCTCAGCATAGTCGGCGAAGAACACATCCTCGTCGGCTGCATA
CTTTTCGACCAGAGGCCTGAACACGCTATCTGTCAGCAGGGCTTTGTCAGAGGGCAGCTGCAGCAGTCCA
TCCTTCTCGCCGGTCAGCAGTTCAGTAAAGTAGGAATTGTCGAAGATCAGAGGGTTGCTTGTCCAGGGTC
CCTCGAAGCCTGAGCGTTCCTTATGAGCGGCGCCAATGGTGTGCCCTCCACTCAGGGCCACGATATCCTG
GTCAGACAGCCCCATTGCTTTTCCGAACACGTCCCGCAGATGGTCGCTGCCCTTGGTAGCATCTGGCAGT
CTCCCCTCTGGAGGGGGTTCAGGTTTGTCCTCCCTTCCTGGGTGGAAAGGGACCTCGGGGCCGCCGGTAA
TCTCCACAGCGACCACGCCGGCCAGCTGGTAGAAGTCTGCGTAGGAGACAATGGGGAACTGTTCTTTGAT
TGGCTCCAGCAGTCTCACAGCAATGTCCAGGCCATTGTTGGCCCCATGTGCCAGTTCAGCCTGGTGCTTG
ATAGTCCCAAAGGGTCCGCCTGTTTTGGTCTTGGAGTCAAATGTTCCTGCGCTGTGGAAAGCCAGTCGCA
GGATCAGTGGGGCGCATTTCTTTTCTGCGATGAATCCCCTCAGTTTCCTTTT
